Addgene plasmid #203840: pAAV-hSyn-Kir2.1WT-2A-mScarlet-KASH
Purpose: Kir2.1 expression for silencing neurons and mScarlet-KASH expression
Depositing lab: Ivo Spiegel. Publication: Single genomic enhancers drive experience-dependent GABAergic plasticity to maintain sensory processing in the adult cortex. Roethler O, Zohar E, Cohen-Kashi Malina K, Bitan L, Gabel HW, Spiegel I. Neuron. 2023 Jun 20:S0896-6273(23)00399-9. doi: 10.1016/j.neuron.2023.05.026. PubMed 37354902.
Backbone
  Vector backbone: AAV
  Vector type: AAV
Growth in bacteria
  Bacterial resistance: Ampicillin, 100 μg/mL
  Growth temperature: 30°C
  Growth strain: NEB Stable
  Copy number: High Copy
Gene/Insert
  Gene/Insert name: Kir2.1
  Species: M. musculus (mouse)
  Entrez Gene: Kcnj2 (a.k.a. IRK1, Kcnf1, Kir2.1)
  Tag / fusion protein: 2A-mScarlet-KASH (C terminal on insert)
  Cloning method: Gibson Cloning
Terms and licenses: Academic/Nonprofit Terms; Industry Terms: Not Available to Industry
How to cite: pAAV-hSyn-Kir2.1WT-2A-mScarlet-KASH was a gift from Ivo Spiegel (Addgene plasmid # 203840 ; http://n2t.net/addgene:203840 ; RRID:Addgene_203840) For viral preps, please replace (Addgene plasmid # 203840) in the above sentence with: (Addgene viral prep # 203840-AAV2) or (Addgene viral prep # 203840-AAV8)
