[The description below was written by a language model from this plasmid's Addgene catalogue record and pLannotate feature annotations shown in this document.]
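Description:
pAAV-hSyn-Kir2.1WT-2A-mScarlet-KASH is an adeno-associated virus transfer plasmid of about 6.15 kb, built to express a neuron-silencing potassium channel together with a nuclear-envelope-targeted red reporter. It is propagated in bacteria through a high-copy ColE1/pUC-type origin and selected with ampicillin via the β-lactamase gene. An f1 phage origin and small remnants of pBR322 bom and rop sequences are also present in the backbone. The expression cassette is flanked by AAV2 inverted terminal repeats, which direct replication and packaging of the intervening DNA into AAV particles. The upstream repeat was annotated only as short fragments, while the downstream one was detected in full. ITRs are recombination-prone, which fits the record's use of a stabilising bacterial strain.

Within the ITRs, the human synapsin I promoter restricts expression to neurons and drives a single open reading frame. This begins with wild-type mouse Kcnj2, encoding the inward rectifier channel Kir2.1, whose overexpression is used here to silence neurons. According to the catalogue fields, a 2A peptide follows; it is not annotated separately, but a gap between the two coding regions matches its expected position. The 2A element allows the channel and mScarlet to be produced as separate proteins from one transcript. mScarlet is fused to a KASH domain, annotated as a fragment matching human SYNE3, which anchors the fluorophore to the outer nuclear membrane and so labels the nuclei of transduced cells. Truncated WPRE segments enhance transcript stability and expression, and SV40 polyadenylation signal fragments lie downstream, annotated on the reverse strand. The stated purpose is to silence neurons with Kir2.1 while marking the expressing cells with mScarlet-KASH.
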