Features (pLannotate 1.2.2; 19 found; start..end, strand, type, name):
     24..51      +  repeat_region  AAV2 ITR (fragment): inverted terminal repeat of adeno-associated virus serotype 2 inverted
     80..107     +  repeat_region  AAV2 ITR (fragment): inverted terminal repeat of adeno-associated virus serotype 2 inverted
    169..616     +  promoter       hSyn promoter: human synapsin I promoter; confers neuron-specific expression (Kügler et al., 2003)
    623..640     +  misc_feature   MCS (fragment): pUC18/19 multiple cloning site
    648..1931    +  CDS            Kcnj2: KCNJ2_MOUSE - Also known as Irk1. Experimental evidence at protein level: Swiss-Prot protein existence level 1. Probably participates in establishing action potential waveform and excitability of neuronal and muscle tissues. Inward rectifier potassium channels are characterized by a greater tendency to allow potassium to flow into the cell rather than out of it. Their voltage dependence is regulated by the concentration of extracellular potassium; as external potassium is raised, the voltage range of the channel opening shifts to more positive voltages. The inward rectification is mainly due t
   2010..2705    +  CDS            mScarlet: mScarlet is a basic (constitutively fluorescent) red fluorescent protein published in 2016, derived from synthetic construct. It has moderate acid sensitivity.
   2697..2969    +  CDS            SYNE3 (fragment): SYNE3_HUMAN - Also known as C14orf139 From Homo sapiens (Human).
   2992..3149    +  misc_feature   WPRE (fragment): woodchuck hepatitis virus posttranscriptional regulatory element
   3155..3239    +  misc_feature   WPRE (fragment): woodchuck hepatitis virus posttranscriptional regulatory element
   3238..3281    -  polyA_signal   SV40 poly(A) signal (fragment): SV40 polyadenylation signal
   3285..3352    -  polyA_signal   SV40 poly(A) signal (fragment): SV40 polyadenylation signal
   3425..3565    +  repeat_region  AAV2 ITR: inverted terminal repeat of adeno-associated virus serotype 2 inverted
   3570..3621    -  misc_feature   bom (fragment): basis of mobility region from pBR322
   3640..4095    +  rep_origin     f1 ori (sequence partly withheld): f1 bacteriophage origin of replication; arrow indicates direction of (+) strand synthesis
   4096..4145    -  misc_feature   bom (fragment): basis of mobility region from pBR322
   4247..4282    -  CDS            rop (fragment): Rop protein, which maintains plasmids at low copy number; rop
   4377..4481    +  promoter       AmpR promoter: bla
   4482..5342    +  CDS            AmpR: β-lactamase; bla; confers resistance to ampicillin, carbenicillin, and related antibiotics
   5513..6101    +  rep_origin     ori: high-copy-number ColE1/pMB1/pBR322/pUC origin of replication
>Addgene plasmid #203840 | pAAV-hSyn-Kir2.1WT-2A-mScarlet-KASH | addgene full sequence | sequence record 429066 | Addgene Long Read Sequencing Result
TTGCTCACATGTCCTGCAGGCAGCTGCGCGCTCGCTCGCTCACTGAGGCCGCCCGGGCGTCGGGCGACCT
TTGGTCGCCCGGCCTCAGTGAGCGAGCGAGCGCGCAGAGAGGGAGTGGCCAACTCCATCACTAGGGGTTC
CTGCGGCCGCAGATGCTGCATGCGTATGAGTGCAAGTGGGTTTTAGGACCAGGATGAGGCGGGGTGGGGG
TGCCTACCTGACGACCGACCCCGACCCACTGGACAAGCACCCAACCCCCATTCCCCAAATTGCGCATCCC
CTATCAGAGAGGGGGAGGGGAAACAGGATGCGGCGAGGCGCGTGCGCACTGCCAGCTTCAGCACCGCGGA
CAGTGCCTTCGCCCCCGCCTGGCGGCGCGCGCCACCGCCGCCTCAGCACTGAAGGCGCGCTGACGTCACT
CGCCGGTCCCCCGCAAACTCCCCTTCCCGGCCACCTTGGTCGCGTCCGCGCCGCCGCCGGCCCAGCCGGA
CCGCACCACGCGAGGCGCGAGATAGGGGGGCACGGGCGCGACCATCTGCGCTGCGGCGCCGGCGACTCAG
CGCTGCCTCAGTCTGCGGTGGGCAGCGGAGGAGTCGTGTCGTGCCTGAGAGCGCAGGGTACCGGATCCTC
TAGAGTCGACTGCCACCATGGGCAGTGTGAGAACCAACCGGTACAGCATTGTCTCTTCGGAGGAAGATGG
CATGAAGCTGGCCACTATGGCAGTTGCCAATGGCTTTGGGAATGGCAAGAGTAAAGTCCATACCCGACAA
CAGTGCAGGAGCCGCTTTGTGAAGAAAGATGGTCATTGCAATGTTCAGTTTATCAACGTGGGTGAGAAGG
GACAGAGGTACCTGGCAGACATCTTTACTACCTGTGTCGACATCCGCTGGAGGTGGATGCTGGTTATCTT
CTGTCTTGCCTTCGTGCTCTCCTGGCTGTTCTTTGGCTGTGTGTTTTGGTTGATAGCCCTGCTCCATGGG
GATCTAGATACTTCTAAAGTGAGCAAAGCATGCGTGTCGGAGGTTAACAGCTTCACGGCTGCCTTCCTCT
TCTCCATCGAGACCCAGACAACCATTGGCTATGGTTTCAGGTGTGTGACAGACGAATGCCCAATTGCTGT
CTTCATGGTGGTATTCCAGTCAATTGTAGGCTGCATCATTGACGCCTTCATCATTGGTGCAGTCATGGCG
AAGATGGCAAAGCCAAAGAAGAGAAATGAGACTCTTGTCTTCAGTCACAATGCTGTGATTGCCATGAGGG
ATGGCAAACTCTGCTTGATGTGGAGAGTGGGTAACCTTCGAAAGAGCCACCTTGTGGGAGCTCATGTCCG
GGCACAGCTTCTCAAATCTAGGATCACTTCAGAAGGGGAGTTTATCCCTTTGGACCAGATAGACATCAAT
GTTGGTTTTGATAGTGGAATTGACCGCATATTTCTAGTGTCCCCCATCACTATCGTTCACGAAATAGATG
AAGACAGCCCTTTATATGACTTGAGTAAGCAGGACATTGACAATGCAGACTTTGAAATTGTTGTCATACT
GGAAGGCATGGTGGAGGCGACTGCCATGACAACTCAATGCCGGAGTTCGTATCTGGCCAATGAAATTCTC
TGGGGTCACCGCTATGAGCCAGTGCTCTTTGAAGAGAAACACTACTATAAAGTAGACTATTCAAGATTCC
ATAAGACTTATGAAGTACCTAACACCCCCCTTTGTAGTGCCAGAGACTTAGCAGAGAAGAAATACATCCT
TTCAAATGCAAATTCATTTTGCTATGAAAATGAAGTTGCCCTAACAAGCAAAGAGGAAGAGGAGGATAGT
GAGAACGGAGTCCCAGAGAGCACAAGCACAGACTCACCTCCTGGCATAGATCTCCACAACCAGGCAAGCG
TACCTCTAGAGCCCAGGCCCTTAAGGCGAGAATCGGAGATAGGCAGTGGAGAGGGCAGAGGAAGTCTGCT
AACATGCGGTGACGTCGAGGAGAATCCTGGCCCAGCGGATCCCGCCACCATGGTGAGCAAGGGCGAGGCA
GTGATCAAGGAGTTCATGCGGTTCAAGGTGCACATGGAGGGCTCCATGAACGGCCACGAGTTCGAGATCG
AGGGCGAGGGCGAGGGCCGCCCCTACGAGGGCACCCAGACCGCCAAGCTGAAGGTGACCAAGGGTGGCCC
CCTGCCCTTCTCCTGGGACATCCTGTCCCCTCAGTTCATGTACGGCTCCAGGGCCTTCACCAAGCACCCC
GCCGACATCCCCGACTACTATAAGCAGTCCTTCCCCGAGGGCTTCAAGTGGGAGCGCGTGATGAACTTCG
AGGACGGCGGCGCCGTGACCGTGACCCAGGACACCTCCCTGGAGGACGGCACCCTGATCTACAAGGTGAA
GCTCCGCGGCACCAACTTCCCTCCTGACGGCCCCGTAATGCAGAAGAAGACAATGGGCTGGGAAGCGTCC
ACCGAGCGGTTGTACCCCGAGGACGGCGTGCTGAAGGGCGACATTAAGATGGCCCTGCGCCTGAAGGACG
GCGGACGCTACCTGGCGGACTTCAAGACCACCTACAAGGCCAAGAAGCCCGTGCAGATGCCCGGCGCCTA
CAACGTCGACCGCAAGTTGGACATCACCTCCCACAACGAGGACTACACCGTGGTGGAACAGTACGAACGC
TCCGAGGGCCGCCACTCCACCGGCGGCATGGACGAGCTGTACAAGTCCGGACTCAGATCTCGAGAGGAGG
AGGAGGAGACAGACAGCAGGATGCCCCACCTCGACAGCCCCGGCAGCTCCCAGCCGAGACGCTCCTTCCT
CTCAAGGGTGATCAGGGCAGCGCTACCGTTGCAGCTGCTTCTGCTGCTGCTGCTGCTCCTGGCCTGCCTG
CTACCTGCCTCTGAAGATGACTACAGCTGCACCCAGGCCAACAACTTTGCCCGATCCTTCTACCCCATGC
TGCGGTACACCAACGGGCCACCTCCCACCTAAGAATTCGATATCAAGCGATAATCAACCTCTGGATTACA
AAATTTGTGAAAGATTGACTGGTATTCTTAACTATGTTGCTCCTTTTACGCTATGTGGATACGCTGCTTT
AATGCCTTTGTATCATGCTATTGCTTCCCGTATGGCTTTCATTTTCTCCTCCTTGTATAAATCCTGGTTA
GTTCTTGCCACGGCGGAACTCATCGCCGCCTGCCTTGCCCGCTGCTGGACAGGGGCTCGGCTGTTGGGCA
CTGACAATTCCGTGGTGTTTATTTGTGAAATTTGTGATGCTATTGCTTTATTTGTAACCATCTAGCTTTA
TTTGTGAAATTTGTGATGCTATTGCTTTATTTGTAACCATTATAAGCTGCAATAAACAAGTTAACAACAA
CAATTGCATTCATTTTATGTTTCAGGTTCAGGGGGAGATGTGGGAGGTTTTTTAAAGCGGCCGCAGGAAC
CCCTAGTGATGGAGTTGGCCACTCCCTCTCTGCGCGCTCGCTCGCTCACTGAGGCCGGGCGACCAAAGGT
CGCCCGACGCCCGGGCTTTGCCCGGGCGGCCTCAGTGAGCGAGCGAGCGCGCAGCTGCCTGCAGGGGCGC
CTGATGCGGTATTTTCTCCTTACGCATCTGTGCGGTATTTCACACCGCATA
[95 nt withheld, positions 3622-3716]
T
[46 nt withheld, positions 3718-3763]
C
[141 nt withheld, positions 3765-3905]
CCTTTGACGTTGGAGTCCACGTTCTTT
[37 nt withheld, positions 3933-3969]
ACTCTATCTCGGGCTATTCTTTTGATTTATAAGGGATTTTGCCGATTTCGGTCTATTGGTTAAAAAATGA
GCTGATTTAACAAAAATTTAACGCGAATTTTAACAAAATATTAACGTTTACAATTTTATGGTGCACTCTC
AGTACAATCTGCTCTGATGCCGCATAGTTAAGCCAGCCCCGACACCCGCCAACACCCGCTGACGCGCCCT
GACGGGCTTGTCTGCTCCCGGCATCCGCTTACAGACAAGCTGTGACCGTCTCCGGGAGCTGCATGTGTCA
GAGGTTTTCACCGTCATCACCGAAACGCGCGAGACGAAAGGGCCTCGTGATACGCCTATTTTTATAGGTT
AATGTCATGATAATAATGGTTTCTTAGACGTCAGGTGGCACTTTTCGGGGAAATGTGCGCGGAACCCCTA
TTTGTTTATTTTTCTAAATACATTCAAATATGTATCCGCTCATGAGACAATAACCCTGATAAATGCTTCA
ATAATATTGAAAAAGGAAGAGTATGAGTATTCAACATTTCCGTGTCGCCCTTATTCCCTTTTTTGCGGCA
TTTTGCCTTCCTGTTTTTGCTCACCCAGAAACGCTGGTGAAAGTAAAAGATGCTGAAGATCAGTTGGGTG
CACGAGTGGGTTACATCGAACTGGATCTCAACAGCGGTAAGATCCTTGAGAGTTTTCGCCCCGAAGAACG
TTTTCCAATGATGAGCACTTTTAAAGTTCTGCTATGTGGCGCGGTATTATCCCGTATTGACGCCGGGCAA
GAGCAACTCGGTCGCCGCATACACTATTCTCAGAATGACTTGGTTGAGTACTCACCAGTCACAGAAAAGC
ATCTTACGGATGGCATGACAGTAAGAGAATTATGCAGTGCTGCCATAACCATGAGTGATAACACTGCGGC
CAACTTACTTCTGACAACGATCGGAGGACCGAAGGAGCTAACCGCTTTTTTGCACAACATGGGGGATCAT
GTAACTCGCCTTGATCGTTGGGAACCGGAGCTGAATGAAGCCATACCAAACGACGAGCGTGACACCACGA
TGCCTGTAGCAATGGCAACAACGTTGCGCAAACTATTAACTGGCGAACTACTTACTCTAGCTTCCCGGCA
ACAATTAATAGACTGGATGGAGGCGGATAAAGTTGCAGGACCACTTCTGCGCTCGGCCCTTCCGGCTGGC
TGGTTTATTGCTGATAAATCTGGAGCCGGTGAGCGTGGGTCTCGCGGTATCATTGCAGCACTGGGGCCAG
ATGGTAAGCCCTCCCGTATCGTAGTTATCTACACGACGGGGAGTCAGGCAACTATGGATGAACGAAATAG
ACAGATCGCTGAGATAGGTGCCTCACTGATTAAGCATTGGTAACTGTCAGACCAAGTTTACTCATATATA
CTTTAGATTGATTTAAAACTTCATTTTTAATTTAAAAGGATCTAGGTGAAGATCCTTTTTGATAATCTCA
TGACCAAAATCCCTTAACGTGAGTTTTCGTTCCACTGAGCGTCAGACCCCGTAGAAAAGATCAAAGGATC
TTCTTGAGATCCTTTTTTTCTGCGCGTAATCTGCTGCTTGCAAACAAAAAAACCACCGCTACCAGCGGTG
GTTTGTTTGCCGGATCAAGAGCTACCAACTCTTTTTCCGAAGGTAACTGGCTTCAGCAGAGCGCAGATAC
CAAATACTGTTCTTCTAGTGTAGCCGTAGTTAGGCCACCACTTCAAGAACTCTGTAGCACCGCCTACATA
CCTCGCTCTGCTAATCCTGTTACCAGTGGCTGCTGCCAGTGGCGATAAGTCGTGTCTTACCGGGTTGGAC
TCAAGACGATAGTTACCGGATAAGGCGCAGCGGTCGGGCTGAACGGGGGGTTCGTGCACACAGCCCAGCT
TGGAGCGAACGACCTACACCGAACTGAGATACCTACAGCGTGAGCTATGAGAAAGCGCCACGCTTCCCGA
AGGGAGAAAGGCGGACAGGTATCCGGTAAGCGGCAGGGTCGGAACAGGAGAGCGCACGAGGGAGCTTCCA
GGGGGAAACGCCTGGTATCTTTATAGTCCTGTCGGGTTTCGCCACCTCTGACTTGAGCGTCGATTTTTGT
GATGCTCGTCAGGGGGGCGGAGCCTATGGAAAAACGCCAGCAACGCGGCCTTTTTACGGTTCCTGGCCTT
TTGCTGGCCTT
